>Addgene plasmid #22155 | pEBG-TFII-I beta | addgene partial sequence | sequence record 27974 | 22155 with hTFII-I_F2
GGTGGAGTTGTGGCCCCATCAAAGTGAAAACTGAACCCACAGAAGATTCTGGCATTTCCCTGGAAATGGC
AGCTGTGACAGTAAAGGAAGAATCAGAAGATCCTGATTATTATCAATATAACATTCAAGGAAGCCACCAT
TCTTCAGAGGGCAATGAAGGCACAGAAATGGAAGTACCAGCAGAAGATTCTACTCAACATGTCCCTTCAG
AAACAAGTGAGGACCCTGAAGTTGAGGTGACTATTGAAGATGATGATTATTCTCCACCGTCTAAGAGACC
AAAGGCCAATGAGCTACCGCAGCCACCAGTCCCGGAACCCGCCAATGCTGGGAAGCGGAAAGTGAGGGAG
TTCAACTTCGAGAAATGGAATGCTCGCATCACTGATCTACGTAAACAAGTTGAAGAATTGTTTGAAAGGA
AATATGCTCAAGCCATAAAAGCCAAAGGTCCGGTGACGATCCCGTACCCTCTTTTCCAGTCTCATGTTGA
AGATCTTTATGTAGAAGGACTTCCTGAAGGAATTCCTTTTAAAAGGCCATCTACTTACGGAATTCCTCGC
CTGGAGAGGATATTACTTGCAAAGGAAAGGATTCGTTTTGTGATTAAGAAACATGAGCTTCTGAATTCAA
CACGTGAAGATTTACAGCTTGATAAGCCAGCTTCAGGAGTAAAGGAAGAATGGTATGCCAGAATCACTAA
ATTAAGAAAGATGGTGGATCAGCTTTTCTGCAAAAAATTTGCGGAAGCCTTGGGGAGCACTGAAGCCAAG
GCTGTACCGTACCAAAATTTGAGGCACACCCGAATGATCTGTACGTGGAAAGGACTGCCAGAAACATTCC
TTTCCNAGTCCCTCATGGTATGGAAGTCNCAAGCTCGGAAAATCATTCAGTGGGCAATCGAATAAATTTG
TTATT
