>Addgene plasmid #22155 | pEBG-TFII-I beta | addgene partial sequence | sequence record 27975 | 22155 with pEBG-R
ATTCCCCAGCAAATTCGTGGGACCCCAGGGCCATGCCTCCCAGCTCTGGCCACCTCTGCTTGTCCAGGGG
CCTCACAGCCAAGGGGATGCAGGGGCCGCTGTGCAGTCGGCTGAGGCCAGAGTGAGGGGTGCAAGGACCC
AGATGGGGAACACTGCTGTTTAAATATTAAACAGGGATTTCTTGTCTCCCACGTGGGAGACCTGATACTC
TCAAGGGTCCCAGGTGGGGACCCTCACTCTAGAGTCGCGGCCGCATCGATAAGCTTGATATCGAATTCCT
TTTTTTTTTTTTTCAAATAGAAAAACTAAAGAACTGAACTATCACAGGAATTTTTCTTCACTGCAGAAGC
TGAGATGTTCCAGTAGGAGAAGTAGGAGATATCTTCACTTGATTGGAAAATAAACACCGTAACTCAAGGC
TCTGCTGAGTACATAAAAAATCTGGTGAGATTCATTCCTGTCATTTTCCCTGTCATTTCCCAGCATTGCT
GTAAAATCCTGATAGTACATTCCCAAGTACACCAGCCATTCCAGACCCACAGTCACTCTGCTCTTTAATT
CACAGAACTGCTGAAAAAGTAGACATTTCTATCTAAAAGTAGAAAAAAAGGTTTGTATAGAAGGTATTTC
TGTTATACAAGTATATTACACAGCTTGGGGTAGTAACAGGTCCGAAAAGCTCTTCTCAACCACTGATACT
TTAAGCCTAAAG
