>Addgene plasmid #22155 | pEBG-TFII-I beta | addgene partial sequence | sequence record 27976 | 22155 with pGEX5
CTGGTTCCGCGTGGANCCACCATGGGCAGCAGCCATCATCATCATCATCACAGCAGCGGCCTGGTGCCGC
GCGGCAGCCATATGGCCCAAGTTGCAATGTCCACCCTCCCCGTTGAAGATGAGGAGTCCTCGGAGAGCAG
GATGGTGGTGACATTCCTCATGTCAGCTCTCGAGTCCATGTGTAAAGAACTGGCCAAGTCCAAAGCCGAA
GTGGCCTGCATTGCAGTGTATGAAACAGACGTGTTTGTCGTCGGAACTGAAAGAGGACGTGCTTTTGTCA
ATACCAGAAAGGATTTTCAAAAAGATTTTGTAAAATATTGTGTTGAAGAAGAAGAAAAAGCTGCAGAGAT
GCATAAAATGAAATCTACAACCCAGGCAAATCGGATGAGTGTAGATGCTGTAGAAATTAAAACACTCAGA
AAAACAGTTGAGGACTATTTCTGCTTTTGCTATGGGAAAGCTTTAGGCAAATCCACAGTGGTACCTGTAC
CATATGAGAAGATGCTGCGAGACCAGTCGGCTGTGGTAGTGCAGGGGCTTCCGGAAGGTGTTGCCTTTAA
ACACCCCGAGAACTATGATCTTGCAACCCTGAAATGGATTTTGGAGAACAAAGCAGGAATTTCATTCATC
ATTAAGAGANCTTTTTTAGAGCCAAAGAAGCATGTNNTGGTCGTGTGATGGTAACAGATGCTGACNGGTC
NATACTATCTCC
