[The description below was written by a language model from this plasmid's Addgene catalogue record.]
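Description:
pEBG-TFII-I beta is a mammalian expression plasmid built on the pEBG backbone (about 6.1 kb without insert), a vector designed to produce glutathione S-transferase fusion proteins in mammalian cells. It is propagated in E. coli under ampicillin selection; the record lists the copy number as unknown and does not describe the origin of replication or any mammalian selection marker. The promoter is not stated explicitly, but the recommended 5′ sequencing primer is an EF-1α forward primer, which is consistent with the insert lying downstream of an EF-1α promoter, a strong constitutive promoter in many mammalian cell types.

The payload is an approximately 3.3 kb cDNA encoding the beta isoform of human TFII-I, the product of the GTF2I gene, a multifunctional transcription factor that exists as several alternatively spliced isoforms. The coding sequence carries GST and His tags at its N terminus, allowing the expressed protein to be captured on glutathione or metal-affinity resin and detected with tag-specific antibodies. The insert was cloned by restriction digestion, nominally between BamHI and ClaI sites, although the depositor cautions that the listed sites may not be correct, and it is not known whether they survived cloning.

The associated work concerns TFII-I splice isoforms, their complex formation, nuclear translocation and differential effects on gene regulation. The construct therefore suits expression of tagged TFII-I beta in cultured mammalian cells for pull-down of interacting partners, including other isoforms, and for localisation or transcriptional activity studies. No feature table was supplied, so finer details of the construct cannot be confirmed.
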