Addgene plasmid #22155: pEBG-TFII-I beta
Depositing lab: Ananda Roy. Depositing organization: Tufts University. Publication: Alternatively spliced isoforms of TFII-I. Complex formation, nuclear translocation, and differential gene regulation. Cheriyath V, Roy AL. J Biol Chem. 2000 Aug 25. 275(34):26300-8. 10.1074/jbc.M002980200 PubMed 10854432.
Backbone
  Vector backbone: pEBG
  Backbone size w/o insert (bp): 6100
  Vector type: Mammalian Expression
Growth in bacteria
  Bacterial resistance: Ampicillin, 100 μg/mL
  Growth temperature: 37°C
  Growth strain: DH5alpha
  Copy number: Unknown
Gene/Insert
  Gene/Insert name: TFII-I (alt name: TFII-I beta isoform)
  Species: H. sapiens (human)
  Insert size (bp): 3300
  Entrez Gene: GTF2I (a.k.a. BAP135, BTKAP1, DIWS, GTFII-I, IB291, SPIN, TFII-I, WBS, WBSCR6)
  Tag / fusion protein: GST (N terminal on insert); His (N terminal on insert)
  Cloning method: Restriction Enzyme; 5′ cloning site BamHI (unknown if destroyed); 3′ cloning site ClaI (unknown if destroyed)
  Sequencing primers: 5′ EF-1a Forward
Terms and licenses: Academic/Nonprofit Terms; Industry Terms: Not Available to Industry
Depositor comments: Restriction sites may not be correct.
How to cite: pEBG-TFII-I beta was a gift from Ananda Roy (Addgene plasmid # 22155 ; http://n2t.net/addgene:22155 ; RRID:Addgene_22155)
